Addgene plasmid #240133: TurboID-NPM1-MSCV-IRES-GFP
Purpose: Expresses TurboID-NPM1 fusion in mammalian cells
Depositing lab: Timothy Ley. Depositing organization: Washington University in Saint Louis. Publication: Overexpression of the signaling-coordinator GAB2 can play an important role in Acute Myeloid Leukemia progression. Kramer MH, Richardson SN, Li Y, Yin T, Helton NM, George DR, Cai M, Ramakrishnan SM, Katerndahl CD, Miller CA, Ley TJ. J Clin Invest. 2025 Aug 7:e195929. doi: 10.1172/JCI195929. PubMed 40773291.
Backbone
  Vector backbone: MSCV
  Backbone size w/o insert (bp): 6437
  Total vector size (bp): 8438
  Vector type: Mammalian Expression, Retroviral
Growth in bacteria
  Bacterial resistance: Ampicillin, 100 μg/mL
  Growth temperature: 37°C
  Growth strain: NEB Stable
  Copy number: High Copy
Gene/Insert
  Gene/Insert name: NPM1
  Species: H. sapiens (human)
  Insert size (bp): 894
  Entrez Gene: NPM1 (a.k.a. B23, NPM)
  Tag / fusion protein: TurboID (N terminal on insert); IRES-GFP (C terminal on insert)
Terms and licenses: Academic/Nonprofit Terms; Industry Terms: Not Available to Industry
How to cite: TurboID-NPM1-MSCV-IRES-GFP was a gift from Timothy Ley (Addgene plasmid # 240133 ; http://n2t.net/addgene:240133 ; RRID:Addgene_240133)
