[The description below was written by a language model from this plasmid's Addgene catalogue record and pLannotate feature annotations shown in this document.]
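Description:
TurboID-NPM1-MSCV-IRES-GFP is a gammaretroviral expression plasmid built on the MSCV (murine stem cell virus) backbone, designed to deliver a proximity-labelling fusion of human nucleophosmin (NPM1) into mammalian cells. In bacteria it is maintained through a high-copy ColE1/pUC-type origin and selected with ampicillin via the β-lactamase gene. The remaining bacterial annotations (lac promoter/operator and fragments of lacI, lacZα, rop, bom and the tetracycline resistance gene) are non-functional remnants of earlier cloning vectors. The catalogue lists a total size of 8,438 bp, whereas the sequenced record behind the feature table is 8,348 nt, a small discrepancy the record does not explain.

The retroviral cassette is bounded by MESV-derived 5' and 3' LTRs. The 5' LTR acts as the promoter for the genomic transcript, and no separate internal promoter is annotated. Downstream lie the Ψ packaging signal and a truncated gag segment lacking its start codon, which together promote encapsidation of the RNA when gag, pol and env are supplied in trans by a packaging system. The payload is TurboID, an engineered, highly active E. coli biotin ligase variant, placed N-terminal to the NPM1 coding sequence. It is followed by an EMCV IRES and EGFP, so the fusion and the fluorescent reporter are translated from one bicistronic transcript. GFP therefore marks transduced cells without being fused to the bait.

The stated purpose is expression of TurboID-NPM1 in mammalian cells. This design suits biotinylation-based mapping of proteins near NPM1, and the associated publication concerns acute myeloid leukemia.
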