Features (pLannotate 1.2.2; 21 found; start..end, strand, type, name):
    580..921     +  misc_feature   MESV Ψ: packaging signal of murine embryonic stem cell virus
    988..1404    +  CDS            gag (truncated): truncated Moloney murine leukemia virus (MMLV) gag gene lacking the start codon
   1441..2400    +  CDS            TurboID: mutant of the E. coli biotin ligase BioID engineered for improved catalytic efficiency (Branon et al., 2018)
   2452..3333    +  CDS            NPM1: NPM_HUMAN - Also known as NPM. Experimental evidence at protein level: Swiss-Prot protein existence level 1. Involved in diverse cellular processes such as ribosome biogenesis, centrosome duplication, protein chaperoning, histone assembly, cell proliferation, and regulation of tumor suppressors p53/TP53 and ARF. Binds ribosome presumably to drive ribosome nuclear export. Associated with nucleolar ribonucleoprotein structures and bind single-stranded nucleic acids. Acts as a chaperonin for the core histones H3, H2B and H4. Stimulates APEX1 endonuclease activity on apurinic/apyrimidinic (AP) dou
   3445..3907    +  misc_feature   IRES: internal ribosome entry site (IRES) of the encephalomyocarditis virus (EMCV)
   3921..4640    +  CDS            EGFP: the original enhanced GFP (Yang et al., 1996) mammalian codon-optimized
   4657..4683    +  misc_feature   MCS (fragment): pBluescript multiple cloning site
   4742..5256    +  LTR            3' LTR: 3' long terminal repeat from murine embryonic stem cell virus
   5418..5434    -  protein_bind   lac operator: The lac repressor binds to the lac operator to inhibit transcription in E. coli. This inhibition can be relieved by adding lactose or isopropyl-β-D-thiogalactopyranoside (IPTG). lac repressor encoded by lacI
   5442..5472    -  promoter       lac promoter: promoter for the E. coli lac operon
   5487..5508    -  protein_bind   CAP binding site: CAP binding activates transcription in the presence of cAMP. E. coli catabolite activator protein
   5521..5613    -  CDS            lacI (fragment): lac repressor; lacI; The lac repressor binds to the lac operator to inhibit transcription in E. coli. This inhibition can be relieved by adding lactose or isopropyl-β-D-thiogalactopyranoside (IPTG).
   5796..6384    -  rep_origin     ori: high-copy-number ColE1/pMB1/pBR322/pUC origin of replication
   6555..7415    -  CDS            AmpR: β-lactamase; bla; confers resistance to ampicillin, carbenicillin, and related antibiotics
   7416..7520    -  promoter       AmpR promoter: bla
   7615..7650    +  CDS            rop (fragment): Rop protein, which maintains plasmids at low copy number; rop
   7752..7851    +  misc_feature   bom (fragment): basis of mobility region from pBR322
   7857..8006    -  CDS            lacZα (fragment): LacZα fragment of β-galactosidase; lacZ fragment
   8006..8207    -  CDS            TcR (fragment): tetracycline efflux protein; tet; confers resistance to tetracycline
   8208..8306    +  CDS            env (fragment): murine leukemia virus gPr80 envelope polyprotein precursor; env; proteolytically cleaved into gp70SU and p15TM subunits
   8348..516     +  LTR            5' LTR (across the origin): 5' long terminal repeat from murine embryonic stem cell virus
>Addgene plasmid #240133 | TurboID-NPM1-MSCV-IRES-GFP | addgene full sequence | sequence record 479878 | Addgene NGS Result
ATGAAAGACCCCACCTGTAGGTTTGGCAAGCTAGCTTAAGTAACGCCATTTTGCAAGGCATGGAAAATAC
ATAACTGAGAATAGAGAAGTTCAGATCAAGGTTAGGAACAGAGAGACAGCAGAATATGGGCCAAACAGGA
TATCTGTGGTAAGCAGTTCCTGCCCCGGCTCAGGGCCAAGAACAGATGGTCCCCAGATGCGGTCCCGCCC
TCAGCAGTTTCTAGAGAACCATCAGATGTTTCCAGGGTGCCCCAAGGACCTGAAATGACCCTGTGCCTTA
TTTGAACTAACCAATCAGTTCGCTTCTCGCTTCTGTTCGCGCGCTTCTGCTCCCCGAGCTCAATAAAAGA
GCCCACAACCCCTCACTCGGCGCGCCAGTCCTCCGATAGACTGCGTCGCCCGGGTACCCGTATTCCCAAT
AAAGCCTCTTGCTGTTTGCATCCGAATCGTGGACTCGCTGATCCTTGGGAGGGTCTCCTCAGATTGATTG
ACTGCCCACCTCGGGGGTCTTTCATTTGGAGGTTCCACCGAGATTTGGAGACCCCTGCCCAGGGACCACC
GACCCCCCCGCCGGGAGGTAAGCTGGCCAGCGGTCGTTTCGTGTCTGTCTCTGTCTTTGTGCGTGTTTGT
GCCGGCATCTAATGTTTGCGCCTGCGTCTGTACTAGTTAGCTAACTAGCTCTGTATCTGGCGGACCCGTG
GTGGAACTGACGAGTTCTGAACACCCGGCCGCAACCCTGGGAGACGTCCCAGGGACTTTGGGGGCCGTTT
TTGTGGCCCGACCTGAGGAAGGGAGTCGATGTGGAATCCGACCCCGTCAGGATATGTGGTTCTGGTAGGA
GACGAGAACCTAAAACAGTTCCCGCCTCCGTCTGAATTTTTGCTTTCGGTTTGGAACCGAAGCCGCGCGT
CTTGTCTGCTGCAGCGCTGCAGCATCGTTCTGTGTTGTCTCTGTCTGACTGTGTTTCTGTATTTGTCTGA
AAATTAGGGCCAGACTGTTACCACTCCCTTAAGTTTGACCTTAGGTCACTGGAAAGATGTCGAGCGGATC
GCTCACAACCAGTCGGTAGATGTCAAGAAGAGACGTTGGGTTACCTTCTGCTCTGCAGAATGGCCAACCT
TTAACGTCGGATGGCCGCGAGACGGCACCTTTAACCGAGACCTCATCACCCAGGTTAAGATCAAGGTCTT
TTCACCTGGCCCGCATGGACACCCAGACCAGGTCCCCTACATCGTGACCTGGGAAGCCTTGGCTTTTGAC
CCCCCTCCCTGGGTCAAGCCCTTTGTACACCCTAAGCCTCCGCCTCCTCTTCCTCCATCCGCCCCGTCTC
TCCCCCTTGAACCTCCTCGTTCGACCCCGCCTCGATCCTCCCTTTATCCAGCCCTCACTCCTTCTCTAGG
CGCCGGAATTAGATCTCTCGAGGTTAACCAATTCGCCACCATGAAAGACAATACTGTGCCTCTGAAGCTG
ATCGCTCTCCTGGCTAATGGCGAGTTCCATAGTGGCGAACAGCTGGGAGAAACCCTGGGCATGTCCAGGG
CCGCTATCAACAAGCACATTCAGACTCTGCGCGACTGGGGCGTGGACGTGTTCACCGTGCCCGGAAAGGG
CTACTCTCTGCCCGAGCCTATCCCGCTGCTGAACGCTAAACAGATTCTGGGACAGCTGGACGGCGGGAGC
GTGGCAGTCCTGCCTGTGGTCGACTCCACCAATCAGTACCTGCTGGATCGAATCGGCGAGCTGAAGAGTG
GGGATGCTTGCATTGCAGAATATCAGCAGGCAGGGAGAGGAAGCAGAGGGAGGAAATGGTTCTCTCCTTT
TGGAGCTAACCTGTACCTGAGTATGTTTTGGCGCCTGAAGCGGGGACCAGCAGCAATCGGCCTGGGCCCG
GTCATCGGAATTGTCATGGCAGAAGCGCTGCGAAAGCTGGGAGCAGACAAGGTGCGAGTCAAATGGCCCA
ATGACCTGTATCTGCAGGATAGAAAGCTGGCAGGCATCCTGGTGGAGCTGGCCGGAATAACAGGCGATGC
TGCACAGATCGTCATTGGCGCCGGGATTAACGTGGCTATGAGGCGCGTGGAGGAAAGCGTGGTCAATCAG
GGCTGGATCACACTGCAGGAAGCAGGGATTAACCTGGACAGGAATACTCTGGCCGCTACGCTGATCCGAG
AGCTGCGGGCAGCCCTGGAACTGTTCGAGCAGGAAGGCCTGGCTCCATATCTGCCACGGTGGGAGAAGCT
GGATAACTTCATCAATAGACCCGTGAAGCTGATCATTGGGGACAAAGAGATTTTCGGGATTAGCCGGGGG
ATTGATAAACAGGGAGCCCTGCTGCTGGAACAGGACGGAGTTATCAAACCCTGGATGGGCGGAGAAATCA
GTCTGCGGTCTGCCGAAAAGGGTGGAGGTGGTTCTGGCGGAGGCGGCTCTGGAGGAGGAGGAAGTGGATC
CATGGAAGATTCGATGGACATGGACATGAGCCCCCTGAGGCCCCAGAACTATCTTTTCGGTTGTGAACTA
AAGGCCGACAAAGATTATCACTTTAAGGTGGATAATGATGAAAATGAGCACCAGTTATCTTTAAGAACGG
TCAGTTTAGGGGCTGGTGCAAAGGATGAGTTGCACATTGTTGAAGCAGAGGCAATGAATTACGAAGGCAG
TCCAATTAAAGTAACACTGGCAACTTTGAAAATGTCTGTACAGCCAACGGTTTCCCTTGGGGGCTTTGAA
ATAACACCACCAGTGGTCTTAAGGTTGAAGTGTGGTTCAGGGCCAGTGCATATTAGTGGACAGCACTTAG
TAGCTGTGGAGGAAGATGCAGAGTCAGAAGATGAAGAGGAGGAGGATGTGAAACTCTTAAGTATATCTGG
AAAGCGGTCTGCCCCTGGAGGTGGTAGCAAGGTTCCACAGAAAAAAGTAAAACTTGCTGCTGATGAAGAT
GATGACGATGATGATGAAGAGGATGATGATGAAGATGATGATGATGATGATTTTGATGATGAGGAAGCTG
AAGAAAAAGCGCCAGTGAAGAAATCTATACGAGATACTCCAGCCAAAAATGCACAAAAGTCAAATCAGAA
TGGAAAAGACTCAAAACCATCATCAACACCAAGATCAAAAGGACAAGAATCCTTCAAGAAACAGGAAAAA
ACTCCTAAAACACCAAAAGGACCTAGTTCTGTAGAAGACATTAAAGCAAAAATGCAAGCAAGTATAGAAA
AAGGTGGTTCTCTTCCCAAAGTGGAAGCCAAATTCATCAATTATGTGAAGAATTGCTTCCGGATGACTGA
CCAAGAGGCTATTCAAGATCTCTGGCAGTGGAGGAAGTCTCTTTAAGAATTCGCCCCCCCCCCCTAACGT
TACTGGCCGAAGCCGCTTGGAATAAGGCCGGTGTGCGTTTGTCTATATGTTATTTTCCACCATATTGCCG
TCTTTTGGCAATGTGAGGGCCCGGAAACCTGGCCCTGTCTTCTTGACGAGCATTCCTAGGGGTCTTTCCC
CTCTCGCCAAAGGAATGCAAGGTCTGTTGAATGTCGTGAAGGAAGCAGTTCCTCTGGAAGCTTCTTGAAG
ACAAACAACGTCTGTAGCGACCCTTTGCAGGCAGCGGAACCCCCCACCTGGCGACAGGTGCCTCTGCGGC
CAAAAGCCACGTGTATAAGATACACCTGCAAAGGCGGCACAACCCCAGTGCCACGTTGTGAGTTGGATAG
TTGTGGAAAGAGTCAAATGGCTCTCCTCAAGCGTATTCAACAAGGGGCTGAAGGATGCCCAGAAGGTACC
CCATTGTATGGGATCTGATCTGGGGCCTCGGTGCACATGCTTTACATGTGTTTAGTCGAGGTTAAAAAAA
CGTCTAGGCCCCCCGAACCACGGGGACGTGGTTTTCCTTTGAAAAACACGATGATAATATGGCCACAACC
ATGGTGAGCAAGGGCGAGGAGCTGTTCACCGGGGTGGTGCCCATCCTGGTCGAGCTGGACGGCGACGTAA
ACGGCCACAAGTTCAGCGTGTCTGGCGAGGGCGAGGGCGATGCCACCTACGGCAAGCTGACCCTGAAGTT
CATCTGCACCACCGGCAAGCTGCCCGTGCCCTGGCCCACCCTCGTGACCACCCTGACCTACGGCGTGCAG
TGCTTCAGCCGCTACCCCGACCACATGAAGCAGCACGACTTCTTCAAGTCCGCCATGCCCGAAGGCTACG
TCCAGGAGCGCACCATCTTCTTCAAGGACGACGGCAACTACAAGACCCGCGCCGAGGTGAAGTTCGAGGG
CGACACCCTGGTGAACCGCATCGAGCTGAAGGGCATCGACTTCAAGGAGGACGGCAACATCCTGGGGCAC
AAGCTGGAGTACAACTACAACAGCCACAACGTCTATATCATGGCCGACAAGCAGAAGAACGGCATCAAGG
CGAACTTCAAGATCCGCCACAACATCGAGGACGGCAGCGTGCAGCTCGCCGACCACTACCAGCAGAACAC
CCCCATCGGCGACGGCCCCGTGCTGCTGCCCGACAACCACTACCTGAGCACCCAGTCCGCCCTGAGCAAA
GACCCCAACGAGAAGCGCGATCACATGGTCCTGCTGGAGTTCGTGACCGCCGCCGGGATCACTCTCGGCA
TGGACGAGCTGTACAAGTAATGAATTAATTAAGAATTATCAAGCTTATCGATACCGTCGACCTGCAGCCA
AGCTTATCGATAAAATAAAAGATTTTATTTAGTCTCCAGAAAAAGGGGGGAATGAAAGACCCCACCTGTA
GGTTTGGCAAGCTAGCTTAAGTAACGCCATTTTGCAAGGCATGGAAAATACATAACTGAGAATAGAGAAG
TTCAGATCAAGGTTAGGAACAGAGAGACAGCAGAATATGGGCCAAACAGGATATCTGTGGTAAGCAGTTC
CTGCCCCGGCTCAGGGCCAAGAACAGATGGTCCCCAGATGCGGTCCCGCCCTCAGCAGTTTCTAGAGAAC
CATCAGATGTTTCCAGGGTGCCCCAAGGACCTGAAATGACCCTGTGCCTTATTTGAACTAACCAATCAGT
TCGCTTCTCGCTTCTGTTCGCGCGCTTCTGCTCCCCGAGCTCAATAAAAGAGCCCACAACCCCTCACTCG
GCGCGCCAGTCCTCCGATAGACTGCGTCGCCCGGGTACCCGTGTATCCAATAAACCCTCTTGCAGTTGCA
TCCGACTTGTGGTCTCGCTGTTCCTTGGGAGGGTCTCCTCTGAGTGATTGACTACCCGTCAGCGGGGGTC
TTTCATGGGTAACAGTTTCTTGAAGTTGGAGAACAACATTCTGAGGGTAGGAGTCGAATATTAAGTAATC
CTGACTCAATTAGCCACTGTTTTGAATCCACATACTCCAATACTCCTGAAATAGTTCATTATGGACAGCG
CAGAAAGAGCTGGGGAGAATTGTGAAATTGTTATCCGCTCACAATTCCACACAACATACGAGCCGGAAGC
ATAAAGTGTAAAGCCTGGGGTGCCTAATGAGTGAGCTAACTCACATTAATTGCGTTGCGCTCACTGCCCG
CTTTCCAGTCGGGAAACCTGTCGTGCCAGCTGCATTAATGAATCGGCCAACGCGCGGGGAGAGGCGGTTT
GCGTATTGGGCGCTCTTCCGCTTCCTCGCTCACTGACTCGCTGCGCTCGGTCGTTCGGCTGCGGCGAGCG
GTATCAGCTCACTCAAAGGCGGTAATACGGTTATCCACAGAATCAGGGGATAACGCAGGAAAGAACATGT
GAGCAAAAGGCCAGCAAAAGGCCAGGAACCGTAAAAAGGCCGCGTTGCTGGCGTTTTTCCATAGGCTCCG
CCCCCCTGACGAGCATCACAAAAATCGACGCTCAAGTCAGAGGTGGCGAAACCCGACAGGACTATAAAGA
TACCAGGCGTTTCCCCCTGGAAGCTCCCTCGTGCGCTCTCCTGTTCCGACCCTGCCGCTTACCGGATACC
TGTCCGCCTTTCTCCCTTCGGGAAGCGTGGCGCTTTCTCATAGCTCACGCTGTAGGTATCTCAGTTCGGT
GTAGGTCGTTCGCTCCAAGCTGGGCTGTGTGCACGAACCCCCCGTTCAGCCCGACCGCTGCGCCTTATCC
GGTAACTATCGTCTTGAGTCCAACCCGGTAAGACACGACTTATCGCCACTGGCAGCAGCCACTGGTAACA
GGATTAGCAGAGCGAGGTATGTAGGCGGTGCTACAGAGTTCTTGAAGTGGTGGCCTAACTACGGCTACAC
TAGAAGAACAGTATTTGGTATCTGCGCTCTGCTGAAGCCAGTTACCTTCGGAAAAAGAGTTGGTAGCTCT
TGATCCGGCAAACAAACCACCGCTGGTAGCGGTGGTTTTTTTGTTTGCAAGCAGCAGATTACGCGCAGAA
AAAAAGGATCTCAAGAAGATCCTTTGATCTTTTCTACGGGGTCTGACGCTCAGTGGAACGAAAACTCACG
TTAAGGGATTTTGGTCATGAGATTATCAAAAAGGATCTTCACCTAGATCCTTTTAAATTAAAAATGAAGT
TTTAAATCAATCTAAAGTATATATGAGTAAACTTGGTCTGACAGTTACCAATGCTTAATCAGTGAGGCAC
CTATCTCAGCGATCTGTCTATTTCGTTCATCCATAGTTGCCTGACTCCCCGTCGTGTAGATAACTACGAT
ACGGGAGGGCTTACCATCTGGCCCCAGTGCTGCAATGATACCGCGAGACCCACGCTCACCGGCTCCAGAT
TTATCAGCAATAAACCAGCCAGCCGGAAGGGCCGAGCGCAGAAGTGGTCCTGCAACTTTATCCGCCTCCA
TCCAGTCTATTAATTGTTGCCGGGAAGCTAGAGTAAGTAGTTCGCCAGTTAATAGTTTGCGCAACGTTGT
TGCCATTGCTACAGGCATCGTGGTGTCACGCTCGTCGTTTGGTATGGCTTCATTCAGCTCCGGTTCCCAA
CGATCAAGGCGAGTTACATGATCCCCCATGTTGTGCAAAAAAGCGGTTAGCTCCTTCGGTCCTCCGATCG
TTGTCAGAAGTAAGTTGGCCGCAGTGTTATCACTCATGGTTATGGCAGCACTGCATAATTCTCTTACTGT
CATGCCATCCGTAAGATGCTTTTCTGTGACTGGTGAGTACTCAACCAAGTCATTCTGAGAATAGTGTATG
CGGCGACCGAGTTGCTCTTGCCCGGCGTCAATACGGGATAATACCGCGCCACATAGCAGAACTTTAAAAG
TGCTCATCATTGGAAAACGTTCTTCGGGGCGAAAACTCTCAAGGATCTTACCGCTGTTGAGATCCAGTTC
GATGTAACCCACTCGTGCACCCAACTGATCTTCAGCATCTTTTACTTTCACCAGCGTTTCTGGGTGAGCA
AAAACAGGAAGGCAAAATGCCGCAAAAAAGGGAATAAGGGCGACACGGAAATGTTGAATACTCATACTCT
TCCTTTTTCAATATTATTGAAGCATTTATCAGGGTTATTGTCTCATGAGCGGATACATATTTGAATGTAT
TTAGAAAAATAAACAAATAGGGGTTCCGCGCACATTTCCCCGAAAAGTGCCACCTGACGTCTAAGAAACC
ATTATTATCATGACATTAACCTATAAAAATAGGCGTATCACGAGGCCCTTTCGTCTCGCGCGTTTCGGTG
ATGACGGTGAAAACCTCTGACACATGCAGCTCCCGGAGACGGTCACAGCTTGTCTGTAAGCGGATGCCGG
GAGCAGACAAGCCCGTCAGGGCGCGTCAGCGGGTGTTGGCGGGTGTCGGGGCTGGCTTAACTATGCGGCA
TCAGAGCAGATTGTACTGAGAGTGCACCATATGCGGTGTGAAATACCGCACAGATGCGTAAGGAGAAAAT
ACCGCATCAGGCGCCATTCGCCATTCAGGCTGCGCAACTGTTGGGAAGGGCGATCGGTGCGGGCCTCTTC
GCTATTACGCCAGCTGGCGAAAGGGGGATGTGCTGCAAGGCGATTAAGTTGGGTAACGCCAGGGTTTTCC
CAGTCACGACGTTGTAAAACGACGGCGCAAGGAATGGTGCATGCAAGGAGATGGCGCCCAACAGTCCCCC
GGCCACGGGGCCTGCCACCATACCCACGCCGAAACAAGCGCTCATGAGCCCGAAGTGGCGAGCCCGATCT
TCCCCATCGGTGATGTCGGCGATATAGGCGCCAGCAACCGCACCTGTGGCGCCGGTGATGCCGGCCACGA
TGCGTCCGGCGTAGAGGCGATTAGTCCAATTTGTTAAAGACAGGATATCAGTGGTCCAGGCTCTAGTTTT
GACTCAACAATATCACCAGCTGAAGCCTATAGAGTACGAGCCATAGATAAAATAAAAGATTTTATTTAGT
CTCCAGAAAAAGGGGGGA
